>Addgene plasmid #58557 | p42Nat 3-F GW | depositor full sequence | sequence record 90662 | p42Nat 3-F GW sequence 8299 bps
GACGAAAGGGCCTCGTGATACGCCTATTTTTATAGGTTAATGTCATGATAATAATGGTTTCTTAGTATGA
TCCAATATCAAAGGAAATGATAGCATTGAAGGATGAGACTAATCCAATTGAGGAGTGGCAGCATATAGAA
CAGCTAAAGGGTAGTGCTGAAGGAAGCATACGATACCCCGCATGGAATGGGATAATATCACAGGAGGTAC
TAGACTACCTTTCATCCTACATAAATAGACGCATATAAGTACGCATTTAAGCATAAACACGCACTATGCC
GTTCTTCTCATGTATATATATATACAGGCAACACGCAGATATAGGTGCGACGTGAACAGTGAGCTGTATG
TGCGCAGCTCGCGTTGCATTTTCGGAAGCGCTCGTTTTCGGAAACGCTTTGAAGTTCCTATTCCGAAGTT
CCTATTCTCTAGAAAGTATAGGAACTTCAGAGCGCTTTTGAAAACCAAAAGCGCTCTGAAGACGCACTTT
CAAAAAACCAAAAACGCACCGGACTGTAACGAGCTACTAAAATATTGCGAATACCGCTTCCACAAACATT
GCTCAAAAGTATCTCTTTGCTATATATCTCTGTGCTATATCCCTATATAACCTACCCATCCACCTTTCGC
TCCTTGAACTTGCATCTAAACTCGACCTCTACATTTTTTATGTTTATCTCTAGTATTACTCTTTAGACAA
AAAAATTGTAGTAAGAACTATTCATAGAGTGAATCGAAAACAATACGAAAATGTAAACATTTCCTATACG
TAGTATATAGAGACAAAATAGAAGAAACCGTTCATAATTTTCTGACCAATGAAGAATCATCAACGCTATC
ACTTTCTGTTCACAAAGTATGCGCAATCCACATCGGTATAGAATATAATCGGGGATGCCTTTATCTTGAA
AAAATGCACCCGCAGCTTCGCTAGTAATCAGTAAACGCGGGAAGTGGAGTCAGGCTTTTTTTATGGAAGA
GAAAATAGACACCAAAGTAGCCTTCTTCTAACCTTAACGGACCTACAGTGCAAAAAGTTATCAAGAGACT
GCATTATAGAGCGCACAAAGGAGAAAAAAAGTAATCTAAGATGCTTTGTTAGAAAAATAGCGCTCTCGGG
ATGCATTTTTGTAGAACAAAAAAGAAGTATAGATTCTTTGTTGGTAAAATAGCGCTCTCGCGTTGCATTT
CTGTTCTGTAAAAATGCAGCTCAGATTCTTTGTTTGAAAAATTAGCGCTCTCGCGTTGCATTTTTGTTTT
ACAAAAATGAAGCACAGATTCTTCGTTGGTAAAATAGCGCTTTCGCGTTGCATTTCTGTTCTGTAAAAAT
GCAGCTCAGATTCTTTGTTTGAAAAATTAGCGCTCTCGCGTTGCATTTTTGTTCTACAAAATGAAGCACA
GATGCTTCGTTCAGGTGGCACTTTTCGGGGAAATGTGCGCGGAACCCCTATTTGTTTATTTTTCTAAATA
CATTCAAATATGTATCCGCTCATGAGACAATAACCCTGATAAATGCTTCAATAATATTGAAAAAGGAAGA
GTATGAGTATTCAACATTTCCGTGTCGCCCTTATTCCCTTTTTTGCGGCATTTTGCCTTCCTGTTTTTGC
TCACCCAGAAACGCTGGTGAAAGTAAAAGATGCTGAAGATCAGTTGGGTGCACGAGTGGGTTACATCGAA
CTGGATCTCAACAGCGGTAAGATCCTTGAGAGTTTTCGCCCCGAAGAACGTTTTCCAATGATGAGCACTT
TTAAAGTTCTGCTATGTGGCGCGGTATTATCCCGTATTGACGCCGGGCAAGAGCAACTCGGTCGCCGCAT
ACACTATTCTCAGAATGACTTGGTTGAGTACTCACCAGTCACAGAAAAGCATCTTACGGATGGCATGACA
GTAAGAGAATTATGCAGTGCTGCCATAACCATGAGTGATAACACTGCGGCCAACTTACTTCTGACAACGA
TCGGAGGACCGAAGGAGCTAACCGCTTTTTTGCACAACATGGGGGATCATGTAACTCGCCTTGATCGTTG
GGAACCGGAGCTGAATGAAGCCATACCAAACGACGAGCGTGACACCACGATGCCTGTAGCAATGGCAACA
ACGTTGCGCAAACTATTAACTGGCGAACTACTTACTCTAGCTTCCCGGCAACAATTAATAGACTGGATGG
AGGCGGATAAAGTTGCAGGACCACTTCTGCGCTCGGCCCTTCCGGCTGGCTGGTTTATTGCTGATAAATC
TGGAGCCGGTGAGCGTGGGTCTCGCGGTATCATTGCAGCACTGGGGCCAGATGGTAAGCCCTCCCGTATC
GTAGTTATCTACACGACGGGGAGTCAGGCAACTATGGATGAACGAAATAGACAGATCGCTGAGATAGGTG
CCTCACTGATTAAGCATTGGTAACTGTCAGACCAAGTTTACTCATATATACTTTAGATTGATTTAAAACT
TCATTTTTAATTTAAAAGGATCTAGGTGAAGATCCTTTTTGATAATCTCATGACCAAAATCCCTTAACGT
GAGTTTTCGTTCCACTGAGCGTCAGACCCCGTAGAAAAGATCAAAGGATCTTCTTGAGATCCTTTTTTTC
TGCGCGTAATCTGCTGCTTGCAAACAAAAAAACCACCGCTACCAGCGGTGGTTTGTTTGCCGGATCAAGA
GCTACCAACTCTTTTTCCGAAGGTAACTGGCTTCAGCAGAGCGCAGATACCAAATACTGTCCTTCTAGTG
TAGCCGTAGTTAGGCCACCACTTCAAGAACTCTGTAGCACCGCCTACATACCTCGCTCTGCTAATCCTGT
TACCAGTGGCTGCTGCCAGTGGCGATAAGTCGTGTCTTACCGGGTTGGACTCAAGACGATAGTTACCGGA
TAAGGCGCAGCGGTCGGGCTGAACGGGGGGTTCGTGCACACAGCCCAGCTTGGAGCGAACGACCTACACC
GAACTGAGATACCTACAGCGTGAGCTATGAGAAAGCGCCACGCTTCCCGAAGGGAGAAAGGCGGACAGGT
ATCCGGTAAGCGGCAGGGTCGGAACAGGAGAGCGCACGAGGGAGCTTCCAGGGGGAAACGCCTGGTATCT
TTATAGTCCTGTCGGGTTTCGCCACCTCTGACTTGAGCGTCGATTTTTGTGATGCTCGTCAGGGGGGCGG
AGCCTATGGAAAAACGCCAGCAACGCGGCCTTTTTACGGTTCCTGGCCTTTTGCTGGCCTTTTGCTCACA
TGTTCTTTCCTGCGTTATCCCCTGATTCTGTGGATAACCGTATTACCGCCTTTGAGTGAGCTGATACCGC
TCGCCGCAGCCGAACGACCGAGCGCAGCGAGTCAGTGAGCGAGGAAGCGGAAGAGCGCCCAATACGCAAA
CCGCCTCTCCCCGCGCGTTGGCCGATTCATTAATGCAGCTGGCACGACAGGTTTCCCGACTGGAAAGCGG
GCAGTGAGCGCAACGCAATTAATGTGAGTTACCTCACTCATTAGGCACCCCAGGCTTTACACTTTATGCT
TCCGGCTCCTATGTTGTGTGGAATTGTGAGCGGATAACAATTTCACACAGGAAACAGCTATGACCATGAT
TACGCCAAGCGCGCAATTAACCCTCACTAAAGGGAACAAAAGCTGGAGCTCCACCGCGGTGGCGGCCGCT
CTAGAACTAGTGGATCCCCCGATTACGCCAAGCTATCAACTTTGTATAGAAAAGTTGAACGAGAAACGTA
AAATGATATAAATATCAATATATTAAATTAGATTTTGCATAAAAAACAGACTACATAATACTGTAAAACA
CAACATATCCAGTCACTATGGTCGACCGACAGCCTTCCAAATGTTCTTCTCAAACGGAATCGTCGTATCC
AGCCTACTCGCTATTGTCCTCAATGCCGTATTAAATCATAAAAAGAAATAAGAAAAAGAGGTGCGAGCCT
CTTTTTTGTGTGACAAAATAAAAACATCTACCTATTCATATACGCTAGTGTCATAGTCCTGAAAATCATC
TGCATCAAGAACAATTTCACAACTCTTATACTTTTCTCTTACAAGTCGTTCGGCTTCATCTGGATTTTCA
GCCTCTATACTTACTAAACGTGATAAAGTTTCTGTAATTTCTACTGTATCGACCTGCAGACTGGCTGTGT
ATAAGGGAGCCTGACATTTATATTCCCCAGAACATCAGGTTAATGGCGTTTTTGATGTCATTTTCGCGGT
GGCTGAGATCAGCCACTTCTTCCCCGATAACGGAGACCGGCACACTGGCCATATCGGTGGTCATCATGCG
CCAGCTTTCATCCCCGATATGCACCACCGGGTAAAGTTCACGGGAGACTTTATCTGACAGCAGACGTGCA
CTGGCCAGGGGGATCACCATCCGTCGCCCGGGCGTGTCAATAATATCACTCTGTACATCCACAAACAGAC
GATAACGGCTCTCTCTTTTATAGGTGTAAACCTTAAACTGCATTTCACCAGCCCCTGTTCTCGTCAGCAA
AAGAGCCGTTCATTTCAATAAACCGGGCGACCTCAGCCATCCCTTCCTGATTTTCCGCTTTCCAGCGTTC
GGCACGCAGACGACGGGCTTCATTCTGCATGGTTGTGCTTACCAGACCGGAGATATTGACATCATATATG
CCTTGAGCAACTGATAGCTGTCGCTGTCAACTGTCACTGTAATACGCTGCTTCATAGCATACCTCTTTTT
GACATACTTCGGGTATACATATCAGTATATATTCTTATACCGCAAAAATCAGCGCGCAAATACGCATACT
GTTATCTGGCTTTTAGTAAGCCGGATCCACGCGGCGTTTACGCCCCCCCTGCCACTCATCGCAGTACTGT
TGTAATTCATTAAGCATTCTGCCGACATGGAAGCCATCACAAACGGCATGATGAACCTGAATCGCCAGCG
GCATCAGCACCTTGTCGCCTTGCGTATAATATTTGCCCATGGTGAAAACGGGGGCGAAGAAGTTGTCCAT
ATTGGCCACGTTTAAATCAAAACTGGTGAAACTCACCCAGGGATTGGCTGAGACGAAAAACATATTCTCA
ATAAACCCTTTAGGGAAATAGGCCAGGTTTTCACCGTAACACGCCACATCTTGCGAATATATGTGTAGAA
ACTGCCGGAAATCGTCGTGGTATTCACTCCAGAGCGATGAAAACGTTTCAGTTTGCTCATGGAAAACGGT
GTAACAAGGGTGAACACTATCCCATATCACCAGCTCACCGTCTTTCATTGCCATACGGAATTCCGGATGA
GCATTCATCAGGCGGGCAAGAATGTGAATAAAGGCCGGATAAAACTTGTGCTTATTTTTCTTTACGGTCT
TTAAAAAGGCCGTAATATCCAGCTGAACGGTCTGGTTATAGGTACATTGAGCAACTGACTGAAATGCCTC
AAAATGTTCTTTACGATGCCATTGGGATATATCAACGGTGGTATATCCAGTGATTTTTTTCTCCATTTTA
GCTTCCTTAGCTCCTGAAAATCTCGATAACTCAAAAAATACGCCCGGTAGTGATCTTATTTCATTATGGT
GAAAGTTGGAACCTCTTACGTGCCGATCAACGTCTCATTTTCGCCAAAAGTTGGCCCAGGGCTTCCCGGT
ATCAACAGGGACACCAGGATTTATTTATTCTGCGAAGTGATCTTCCGTCACAGGTATTTATTCGGCGCAA
AGTGCGTCGGGTGATGCTGCCAACTTACGGCCGCCATAGTGACTGGATATGTTGTGTTTTACAGTATTAT
GTAGTCTGTTTTTTATGCAAAATCTAATTTAATATATTGATATTTATATCATTTTACGTTTCTCGTTCAA
CTTTATTATACATAGTTGATAATTCACTGGCCGTCGGGGCTGCAGGAATTCGATATCAAGCTTATCGATA
CCGTCGACCTCGAGTCATGTAATTAGTTATGTCACGCTTACATTCACGCCCTCCCCCCACATCCGCTCTA
ACCGAAAAGGAAGGAGTTAGACAACCTGAAGTCTAGGTCCCTATTTATTTTTTTATAGTTATGTTAGTAT
TAAGAACGTTATTTATATTTCAAATTTTTCTTTTTTTTCTGTACAGACGCGTGTACGCATGTAACATTAT
ACTGAAAACCTTGCTTGAGAAGGTTTTGGGACGCTCGAAGGCTTTAATTTGCGGCCGGTACCCAATTCGC
CCTATAGTGAGTCGTATTACGCGCGCTCACTGGCCGTCGTTTTACAACGTCGTGACTGGGAAAACCCTGG
CGTTACCCAACTTAATCGCCTTGCAGCACATCCCCCTTTCGCCAGCTGGCGTAATAGCGAAGAGGCCCGC
ACCGATCGCCCTTCCCAACAGTTGCGCAGCCTGAATGGCGAATGGCGCG
[124 nt withheld, positions 6350-6473]
C
[91 nt withheld, positions 6475-6565]
A
[49 nt withheld, positions 6567-6615]
CCTTTGACGTTGGAGTCCACGTTCTTT
[37 nt withheld, positions 6643-6679]
ACCCTATCTCGGTCTATTCTTTTGATTTATAAGGGATTTTGCCGATTTCGGCCTATTGGTTAAAAAATGA
GCTGATTTAACAAAAATTTAACGCGAATTTTAACAAAATATTAACGTTTACAATTTCCTGATGCGGTATT
TTCTCCTTACGCATCTGTGCGGTATTTCACACCGCATAGCTAGTGGATCTGATATCATCGATGAATTCGA
GCTCGTTTTCGACACTGGATGGCGGCGTTAGTATCGAATCGACAGCAGTATAGCGACCAGCATTCACATA
CGATTGACGCATGATATTACTTTCTGCGCACTTAACTTCGCATCTGGGCAGATGATGTCGAGGCGAAAAA
AAATATAAATCACGCTAACATTTGATTAAAATAGAACAACTACAATATAAAAAAACTATACAAATGACAA
GTTCTTGAAAACAAGAATCTTTTTATTGTCAGTACTGATTAGGGGCAGGGCATGCTCATGTAGAGCGCCT
GCTCGCCGTCCGAGGCGGTGCCGTCGTACAGGGCGGTGTCCAGGCCGCAGAGGGTGAACCCCATCCGCCG
GTACGCGTGGATCGCCGGTGCGTTGACGTTGGTGACCTCCAGCCAGAGGTGCCCGGCGCCCCGCTCGCGG
GCGAACTCCGTCGCGAGCCCCATCAACGCGCGCCCGACCCCGTGCCCCCGGTGCTCCGGGGCGACCTCGA
TGTCCTCGACGGTCAGCCGGCGGTTCCAGCCGGAGTACGAGACGACCACGAAGCCCGCCAGGTCGCCGTC
GTCCCCGTACGCGACGAACGTCCGGGAGTCCGGGTCGCCGTCCTCCCCGTCGTCCGATTCGTCGTCCGAT
TCGTCGTCGGGGAACACCTTGGTCAGGGGCGGGTCCACCGGCACCTCCCGCAGGGTGAAGCCGTCCCCGG
TGGCGGTGACGCGGAAGACGGTGTCGGTGGTGAAGGACCCATCCAGTGCCTCGATGGCCTCGGCGTCCCC
CGGGACACTGGTGCGGTACCGGTAAGCCGTGTCGTCAAGAGTGGTACCCATGGTTGTTTATGTTCGGATG
TGATGTGAGAACTGTATCCTAGCAAGATTTTAAAAGGAAGTATATGAAAGAAGAACCTCAGTGGCAAATC
CTAACCTTTTATATTTCTCTACAGGGGCGCGGCGTGGGGACAATTCAACGCGTCTGTGAGGGGAGCGTTT
CCCTGCTCGCAGGTCTGCAGCGAGGAGCCGTAATTTTTGCTTCGCGCCGTGCGGCCATCAAAATGTATGG
ATGCAAATGATTATACATGGGGATGTATGGGCTAAATGTACGGGCGACAGTCACATCATGCCCCTGAGCT
GCGCACGTCAAGACTGTCAAGGAGGGTATTCTGGGCCTCCATGTCGCTGGCCGGGTGACCCGGCGGGGAC
AAGGCAAGCTAAACAAGATCTTGAAAAGCTGTGGTATGGTGCACTCTCAGTACAATCTGCTCTGATGCCG
CATAGTTAAGCCAGCCCCGACACCCGCCAACACCCGCTGACGCGCCCTGACGGGCTTGTCTGCTCCCGGC
ATCCGCTTACAGACAAGCTGTGACCGTCTCCGGGAGCTGCATGTGTCAGAGGTTTTCACCGTCATCACCG
AAACGCGCGA
Features (pLannotate 1.2.2; 29 found; start..end, strand, type, name):
     69..1411    +  rep_origin     2μ ori: yeast 2μ plasmid origin of replication
   1438..1542    +  promoter       AmpR promoter: bla
   1543..2403    +  CDS            AmpR: β-lactamase; bla; confers resistance to ampicillin, carbenicillin, and related antibiotics
   2574..3162    +  rep_origin     ori: high-copy-number ColE1/pMB1/pBR322/pUC origin of replication
   3345..3437    +  CDS            lacI (fragment): lac repressor; lacI; The lac repressor binds to the lac operator to inhibit transcription in E. coli. This inhibition can be relieved by adding lactose or isopropyl-β-D-thiogalactopyranoside (IPTG).
   3450..3471    +  protein_bind   CAP binding site: CAP binding activates transcription in the presence of cAMP. E. coli catabolite activator protein
   3486..3516    +  promoter       lac promoter: promoter for the E. coli lac operon
   3524..3540    +  protein_bind   lac operator: The lac repressor binds to the lac operator to inhibit transcription in E. coli. This inhibition can be relieved by adding lactose or isopropyl-β-D-thiogalactopyranoside (IPTG). lac repressor encoded by lacI
   3585..3603    +  promoter       T3 promoter: promoter for bacteriophage T3 RNA polymerase
   3616..3661    +  misc_feature   MCS (fragment): pBluescript multiple cloning site
   3677..3697    +  protein_bind   attB4: mutant version of attB; core recombination site for the Gateway® BP reaction BP Clonase™
   3681..3800    +  protein_bind   attR1: mutant version of attR; recombination site for the Gateway® LR reaction LR Clonase™
   3955..4107    -  CDS            dpnD (fragment): DPND_STRPN - Protein predicted: Swiss-Prot protein existence level 4. From Streptococcus pneumoniae serotype 4 (strain ATCC BAA-334 / TIGR4).
   4151..4453    -  CDS            ccdB: CCDB_ECOLI - Also known as G, letB, letD. Experimental evidence at protein level: Swiss-Prot protein existence level 1. Toxic component of a type II toxin-antitoxin (TA) system, functioning in plasmid maintainence. Responsible for the post- segregational killing (PSK) of plasmid-free cells, also referred to as a plasmid addiction system. Half-life of over 2 hours. Cell killing by CcdB is accompanied by filamentation, defects in chromosome and plasmid segregation, defects in cell division, formation of anucleate cells, decreased DNA synthesis and plasmid loss. Interferes with the activity of DN
   4458..4616    -  CDS            ccdA (fragment): CCDA_ECO57 - Also known as H, letA. Experimental evidence at protein level: Swiss-Prot protein existence level 1. Antitoxin component of a type II toxin-antitoxin (TA) system which inhibits the post-segregational killing (PSK) of plasmid-free cells, also referred to as a plasmid addiction system. Binds to and blocks the activity of CcdB; will also remove bound CcdB protein from the CcdB-GyrA complex by forming a CcdA-CcdB complex, a process termed rejuvenation. Functions as a transcriptional corepressor for the ccdAB operon, repression also requires CcdB (By similarity). From Escherichia coli
   4798..5456    -  CDS            CmR: chloramphenicol acetyltransferase; cat; confers resistance to chloramphenicol
   5457..5559    -  promoter       cat promoter: promoter of the E. coli cat gene encoding chloramphenicol acetyltransferase
   5705..5828    -  protein_bind   attR3: mutant version of attR; recombination site for the Gateway® LR reaction LR Clonase™
   5847..5894    +  misc_feature   MCS (fragment): pBluescript multiple cloning site
   5895..6142    +  terminator     CYC1 terminator: S. cerevisiae CYC1; transcription terminator for CYC1
   6161..6179    -  promoter       T7 promoter: promoter for bacteriophage T7 RNA polymerase
   6187..6342    +  CDS            lacZα (fragment): LacZα fragment of β-galactosidase; lacZ fragment
   6350..6805    +  rep_origin     f1 ori (sequence partly withheld): f1 bacteriophage origin of replication; arrow indicates direction of (+) strand synthesis
   6806..6857    -  misc_feature   bom (fragment): basis of mobility region from pBR322
   6935..7132    -  terminator     TEF terminator: Ashbya gossypii TEF terminator
   7140..7704    -  CDS            NrsR (fragment): nourseothricin acetyltransferase; Streptomyces noursei nat1; confers resistance to nourseothricin
   7711..8054    -  promoter       TEF promoter: Ashbya gossypii TEF promoter
   8114..8163    -  misc_feature   bom (fragment): basis of mobility region from pBR322
   8265..1       -  CDS            rop (fragment) (across the origin): Rop protein, which maintains plasmids at low copy number; rop
