[The description below was written by a language model from this plasmid's Addgene catalogue record and pLannotate feature annotations shown in this document.]
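Description:
p42Nat 3-F GW is an empty yeast expression backbone of 8,299 bp derived from the multicopy shuttle vector pRS426. It has been modified to carry a three-fragment Gateway destination cassette and a nourseothricin (clonNat) resistance marker. In yeast it is maintained at high copy through the 2μ origin of replication. Selection relies on the nat1 acetyltransferase gene from Streptomyces noursei, which sits between the Ashbya gossypii TEF promoter and terminator. Because this marker is a dominant drug resistance rather than an auxotrophic gene, the plasmid can be used in strains without suitable nutritional mutations. In E. coli it replicates from a high-copy ColE1/pUC-type origin and carries ampicillin resistance (bla). An f1 origin and remnants of the pBluescript lacZα/MCS region, with flanking T3 and T7 promoters, are also annotated.

The Gateway cassette is bounded by attR-type sites. The left site is annotated as attR1 with an overlapping attB4 core, consistent with an attR4-type site, and the right site as attR3. Between them lie the ccdB toxin gene (alongside ccdA and dpnD fragments) and a chloramphenicol resistance gene driven by the cat promoter. An LR reaction with three compatible entry clones replaces this cassette with the assembled fragments. Loss of ccdB provides counter-selection against unrecombined vector, and chloramphenicol maintains the intact cassette during propagation of the empty backbone. A CYC1 terminator lies immediately downstream of the cassette, but no yeast promoter is annotated upstream, so the promoter would presumably be supplied as one of the three inserted fragments. The plasmid is intended for modular assembly of multi-part yeast expression constructs under clonNat selection.
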