Addgene plasmid #58557: p42Nat 3-F GW
Purpose: (Empty Backbone) Multicopy with clonNat resistance marker for triple Gateway insertion
Depositing lab: Leonid Kruglyak. Depositing organization: Princeton University.
Backbone
  Vector backbone: pRS426
  Backbone size (bp): 8299
  Modifications to backbone: Insertion of 3-fragment Gateway cassette and clonNat resistance gene
  Vector type: Yeast Expression
  Selectable markers: clonNat
Growth in bacteria
  Bacterial resistance: Chloramphenicol and Ampicillin, 25 & 100 μg/mL
  Growth temperature: 37°C
  Growth strain: DH5alpha
  Copy number: High Copy
Gene/Insert
  Cloning method: Restriction Enzyme
Terms and licenses: Academic/Nonprofit Terms; Industry Terms: Not Available to Industry
How to cite: p42Nat 3-F GW was a gift from Leonid Kruglyak (Addgene plasmid # 58557 ; http://n2t.net/addgene:58557 ; RRID:Addgene_58557)
