>Addgene plasmid #58557 | p42Nat 3-F GW | addgene partial sequence | sequence record 95450 | ccdB-Fwd 5'-GCATGATGACCACCGATATG-3'
GGGGAATATAAATGTCAGGCTCCCTTATACACAGCCAGTCTGCAGGTCGATACAGTAGAAATTACAGAAA
CTTTATCACGTTTAGTAAGTATAGAGGCTGAAAATCCAGATGAAGCCGAACGACTTGTAAGAGAAAAGTA
TAAGAGTTGTGAAATTGTTCTTGATGCAGATGATTTTCAGGACTATGACACTAGCGTATATGAATAGGTA
GATGTTTTTATTTTGTCACACAAAAAAGAGGCTCGCACCTCTTTTTCTTATTTCTTTTTATGATTTAATA
CGGCATTGAGGACAATAGCGAGTAGGCTGGATACGACGATTCCGTTTGAGAAGAACATTTGGAAGGCTGT
CGGTCGACCATAGTGACTGGATATGTTGTGTTTTACAGTATTATGTAGTCTGTTTTTTATG
