>Addgene plasmid #58557 | p42Nat 3-F GW | addgene partial sequence | sequence record 95451 | CAT-R 5'-GCAACTGACTGAAATGCCTC-3'
ACGGTGGTATATCCAGTGATTTTTTTCTCCATTTTAGCTTCCTTAGCTCCTGAAAATCTCGATAACTCAA
AAAATACGCCCGGTAGTGATCTTATTTCATTATGGTGAAAGTTGGAACCTCTTACGTGCCGATCAACGTC
TCATTTTCGCCAAAAGTTGGCCCAGGGCTTCCCGGTATCAACAGGGACACCAGGATTTATTTATTCTGCG
AAGTGATCTTCCGTCACAGGTATTTATTCGGCGCAAAGTGCGTCGGGTGATGCTGCCAACTTACGGCCGC
CATAGTGACTGGATATGTTGTGTTTTACAGTATTATGTAGTCTGTTTTTTATGCAAAATCTAATTTAATA
TATTGATATTTATATCATTTTACGTTTCTCGTTCAACTTTATTATACATAGTTGATAATTCACTGGCCGT
CGGGGCTGCAGGAATTCGATATCAAGCTTATCGATACCGTCGACCTCGAGTCATGTAATTAGTTATGTCA
CGCTTACATTCACGCCCTCCCCCCACATCCGCTCTAACCG
